Addgene plasmid #17923: pMT-puro
Purpose: (Empty Backbone) Insect expression vector
Depositing lab: David Sabatini. Depositing organization: Whitehead Institute for Biomedical Research.
Backbone
  Vector backbone: pMT-puro
  Vector type: Insect Expression ; Drosophila metallothionein gene promoter drives expression
  Selectable markers: Puromycin
Growth in bacteria
  Bacterial resistance: Ampicillin, 100 μg/mL
  Growth temperature: 37°C
  Growth strain: DH5alpha
  Copy number: Unknown
Gene/Insert
  Gene/Insert name: None
  Cloning method: Restriction Enzyme
  Sequencing primers: 5′ MT forward
Terms and licenses: Academic/Nonprofit Terms; Industry Terms: Not Available to Industry
Depositor comments: Insect expression vector. This was the empty vector used in http://www.addgene.org/pubmed/17589500 This is NOT the vector by the same name described in the Castellino lab's 2008 Cytotechnology paper. Notes from the Sabatini lab on using this plasmid: They did a puromycin kill curve and ended up using 2 ug/mL of puromycin for selection for S2R cells. They used 5 mM CuSO4 to induce expression of their gene 24 hours before performing the IF experiments. The metallothionein promoter is described in this link: https://www.ncbi.nlm.nih.gov/pubmed/3125519
How to cite: pMT-puro was a gift from David Sabatini (Addgene plasmid # 17923 ; http://n2t.net/addgene:17923 ; RRID:Addgene_17923)
