[The description below was written by a language model from this plasmid's Addgene catalogue record and pLannotate feature annotations shown in this document.]
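Description:
pMT-puro is an empty insect expression backbone of about 4.7 kb, intended for copper-inducible expression of a cloned gene in Drosophila cultured cells with puromycin selection of transfectants. It is propagated in E. coli through a high-copy ColE1/pUC-type origin and an ampicillin resistance gene (β-lactamase with its own promoter). The short lac promoter/operator, lacI, lacZα, rop and bom fragments annotated around the bacterial portion appear to be remnants of the parental cloning vectors rather than functional parts.

The expression cassette begins with the Drosophila metallothionein (MT) promoter, which is induced by adding metal ions such as copper sulfate to the culture medium. No insert is present; genes are introduced by restriction cloning into the region downstream of the promoter, which is followed by a V5 epitope tag coding sequence that could provide a C-terminal tag for in-frame fusions. The only polyadenylation signal annotated next to the tag lies on the opposite strand, so the feature table does not clearly identify a terminator for the MT-driven transcript. A separate selection cassette sits on the reverse strand: the copia transposable element promoter, a strong constitutive Drosophila promoter, drives the puromycin N-acetyltransferase gene (pac), followed by a small fragment of flanking Streptomyces alboniger sequence and the SV40 poly(A) signal.

Having the inducible cassette and the puromycin marker on a single plasmid allows selection of stably expressing lines without co-transfecting a separate resistance plasmid. The depositor's notes describe use in S2R cells, with copper induction ahead of immunofluorescence experiments. They also caution that this is not the identically named vector described elsewhere in the literature.
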