Features (pLannotate 1.2.2; 20 found; start..end, strand, type, name):
     39..465     +  promoter       MT promoter: Drosophila metallothionein promoter
    562..603     +  CDS            V5 tag: epitope tag from simian virus 5
    672..806     -  polyA_signal   SV40 poly(A) signal: SV40 polyadenylation signal
    813..878     -  CDS            dmpM (fragment): DMPM_STRAD - Protein inferred from homology: Swiss-Prot protein existence level 3. From Streptomyces alboniger.
    928..1527    -  CDS            PuroR: puromycin N-acetyltransferase; pac from Streptomyces alboniger; confers resistance to puromycin
   1598..1618    +  misc_feature   MCS (fragment): pUC18/19 multiple cloning site
   1618..1644    -  misc_feature   MCS (fragment): pBluescript multiple cloning site
   1644..1920    -  promoter       copia promoter: strong promoter from the Drosophila transposable element copia (Sinclair et al., 1986)
   2020..2104    -  CDS            large T antigen (fragment): large T antigen from SV40 (simian virus 40)
   2104..2128    +  misc_feature   MCS (fragment): pUC18/19 multiple cloning site
   2165..2181    -  protein_bind   lac operator: The lac repressor binds to the lac operator to inhibit transcription in E. coli. This inhibition can be relieved by adding lactose or isopropyl-β-D-thiogalactopyranoside (IPTG). lac repressor encoded by lacI
   2189..2219    -  promoter       lac promoter: promoter for the E. coli lac operon
   2234..2255    -  protein_bind   CAP binding site: CAP binding activates transcription in the presence of cAMP. E. coli catabolite activator protein
   2268..2360    -  CDS            lacI (fragment): lac repressor; lacI; The lac repressor binds to the lac operator to inhibit transcription in E. coli. This inhibition can be relieved by adding lactose or isopropyl-β-D-thiogalactopyranoside (IPTG).
   2543..3131    -  rep_origin     ori: high-copy-number ColE1/pMB1/pBR322/pUC origin of replication
   3302..4162    -  CDS            AmpR: β-lactamase; bla; confers resistance to ampicillin, carbenicillin, and related antibiotics
   4163..4267    -  promoter       AmpR promoter: bla
   4362..4397    +  CDS            rop (fragment): Rop protein, which maintains plasmids at low copy number; rop
   4499..4598    +  misc_feature   bom (fragment): basis of mobility region from pBR322
   4604..37      -  CDS            lacZα (fragment) (across the origin): LacZα fragment of β-galactosidase; lacZ fragment
>Addgene plasmid #17923 | pMT-puro | addgene full sequence | sequence record 211593 | Addgene NGS Result
TCCCAGTCACGACGTTGTAAAACGACGGCCAGTGAATTAATTCGTTGCAGGACAGGATGTGGTGCCCGAT
GTGACTAGCTCTTTGCTGCAGGCCGTCCTATCCTCTGGTTCCGATAAGAGACCCAGAACTCCGGCCCCCC
ACCGCCCACCGCCACCCCCATACATATGTGGTACGCAAGTAAGAGTGCCTGCGCATGCCCCATGTGCCCC
ACCAAGAGCTTTGCATCCCATACAAGTCCCCAAAGTGGAGAACCGAACCAATTCTTCGCGGGCAGAACAA
AAGCTTCTGCACACGTCTCCACTCGAATTTGGAGCCGGCCGGCGTGTGCAAAAGAGGTGAATCGAACGAA
AGACCCGTGTGTAAAGCCGCGTTTCCAAAATGTATAAAACCGAGAGCATCTGGCCAATGTGCATCAGTTG
TGGTCAGCAGCAAAATCAAGTGAATCATCTCAGTGCAACTAAAGGGGGGATCTAGATCGGGGTACCTACT
AGTCCAGTGTGGTGGAATTCTGCAGATATCCAGCACAGTGGCGGCCGCTCGAGTCTAGAGGGCCCTTCGA
AGGTAAGCCTATCCCTAACCCTCTCCTCGGTCTCGATTCTACGCGTACCGGTCATCATCACCATCACCAT
TGAGTTTAAACCCGCTGATCAGCCTCGACTGTGCCTTCTAAGATCCAGACATGATAAGATACATTGATGA
GTTTGGACAAACCACAACTAGAATGCAGTGAAAAAAATGCTTTATTTGTGAAATTTGTGATGCTATTGCT
TTATTTGTAACCATTATAAGCTGCAATAAACAAGTTCTAGAGTCGGTGGGCCTCGGGGGCGGGTGCGGGG
TCGGCGGGGCCGCCCCGGGTGGCTTCGGTCGGAGCCATGGGGTCGTGCGCTCCTTTCGGTCGGGCGCTGC
GGGTCGTGGGGCGGGCGTCAGGCACCGGGCTTGCGGGTCATGCACCAGGTGCGCGGTCCTTCGGGCACCT
CGACGTCGGCGGTGACGGTGAAGCCGAGCCGCTCGTAGAAGGGGAGGTTGCGGGGCGCGGAGGTCTCCAG
GAAGGCGGGCACCCCGGCGCGCTCGGCCGCCTCCACTCCGGGGAGCACGACGGCGCTGCCCAGACCCTTG
CCCTGGTGGTCGGGCGAGACGCCGACGGTGGCCAGGAACCACGCGGGCTCCTTGGGCCGGTGCGGCGCCA
GGAGGCCTTCCATCTGTTGCTGCGCGGCCAGCCGGGAACCGCTCAACTCGGCCATGCGCGGGCCGATCTC
GGCGAACACCGCCCCCGCTTCGACGCTCTCCGGCGTGGTCCAGACCGCCACCGCGGCGCCGTCGTCCGCG
ACCCACACCTTGCCGATGTCGAGCCCGACGCGCGTGAGGAAGAGTTCTTGCAGCTCGGTGACCCGCTCGA
TGTGGCGGTCCGGGTCGACGGTGTGGCGCGTGGCGGGGTAGTCGGCGAACGCGGCGGCGAGGGTGCGTAC
GGCCCGGGGGACGTCGTCGCGGGTGGCGAGGCGCACCGTGGGCTTGTACTCGGTCATGGAAGGTCGTCTC
CTTGTGAGGGGTCAGGGGCGTGGGTCAGGGGATGGTGGCGGCACCGGTCGTGGCGGCCGACCTGCAGGCA
TGCAAGCTATCGAATTCCTGCAGCCCGGGGGATCTGTTGTAATTTATAATTTATATTTCCTTTCTTAATA
AATAAATAAATAGTCAAGTTTATGTTTGAGTTTTATGATTTATATTTTAAGTTATTTCAACTGCAACACC
AGCACCACGACCTACTTACAGCAAAAAACGTACAAGAAGGAAAGAAGGAATAAAAAGAGTGGTATTCTCT
TACAATATGTTTTATGGCATAAAAGGTGTGGCCATTCATATCAAATATAAAGTAGTGTTGTTTAACGTTA
CTTTTGTAGGTTGAATAGTATATTCCAACAGATGATGAGGGGTTCCCAATCCTAAACCCATTTGCCGTTC
CCAGAAGCATGAAACCACCACGCACCGGATCCTCTAGAACAACAACAATTGCATTCATTTTATGTTTCAG
GTTCAGGGGGAGGTGTGGGAGGTTTTTTAAAGCAAGTAAAACCTCTACAAATGTGGTATGGCTGATTATG
ATCAGTCGACCTGCAGGCATGCAAGCTTGGCGTAATCATGGTCATAGCTGTTTCCTGTGTGAAATTGTTA
TCCGCTCACAATTCCACACAACATACGAGCCGGAAGCATAAAGTGTAAAGCCTGGGGTGCCTAATGAGTG
AGCTAACTCACATTAATTGCGTTGCGCTCACTGCCCGCTTTCCAGTCGGGAAACCTGTCGTGCCAGCTGC
ATTAATGAATCGGCCAACGCGCGGGGAGAGGCGGTTTGCGTATTGGGCGCTCTTCCGCTTCCTCGCTCAC
TGACTCGCTGCGCTCGGTCGTTCGGCTGCGGCGAGCGGTATCAGCTCACTCAAAGGCGGTAATACGGTTA
TCCACAGAATCAGGGGATAACGCAGGAAAGAACATGTGAGCAAAAGGCCAGCAAAAGGCCAGGAACCGTA
AAAAGGCCGCGTTGCTGGCGTTTTTCCATAGGCTCCGCCCCCCTGACGAGCATCACAAAAATCGACGCTC
AAGTCAGAGGTGGCGAAACCCGACAGGACTATAAAGATACCAGGCGTTTCCCCCTGGAAGCTCCCTCGTG
CGCTCTCCTGTTCCGACCCTGCCGCTTACCGGATACCTGTCCGCCTTTCTCCCTTCGGGAAGCGTGGCGC
TTTCTCATAGCTCACGCTGTAGGTATCTCAGTTCGGTGTAGGTCGTTCGCTCCAAGCTGGGCTGTGTGCA
CGAACCCCCCGTTCAGCCCGACCGCTGCGCCTTATCCGGTAACTATCGTCTTGAGTCCAACCCGGTAAGA
CACGACTTATCGCCACTGGCAGCAGCCACTGGTAACAGGATTAGCAGAGCGAGGTATGTAGGCGGTGCTA
CAGAGTTCTTGAAGTGGTGGCCTAACTACGGCTACACTAGAAGAACAGTATTTGGTATCTGCGCTCTGCT
GAAGCCAGTTACCTTCGGAAAAAGAGTTGGTAGCTCTTGATCCGGCAAACAAACCACCGCTGGTAGCGGT
GGTTTTTTTGTTTGCAAGCAGCAGATTACGCGCAGAAAAAAAGGATCTCAAGAAGATCCTTTGATCTTTT
CTACGGGGTCTGACGCTCAGTGGAACGAAAACTCACGTTAAGGGATTTTGGTCATGAGATTATCAAAAAG
GATCTTCACCTAGATCCTTTTAAATTAAAAATGAAGTTTTAAATCAATCTAAAGTATATATGAGTAAACT
TGGTCTGACAGTTACCAATGCTTAATCAGTGAGGCACCTATCTCAGCGATCTGTCTATTTCGTTCATCCA
TAGTTGCCTGACTCCCCGTCGTGTAGATAACTACGATACGGGAGGGCTTACCATCTGGCCCCAGTGCTGC
AATGATACCGCGAGACCCACGCTCACCGGCTCCAGATTTATCAGCAATAAACCAGCCAGCCGGAAGGGCC
GAGCGCAGAAGTGGTCCTGCAACTTTATCCGCCTCCATCCAGTCTATTAATTGTTGCCGGGAAGCTAGAG
TAAGTAGTTCGCCAGTTAATAGTTTGCGCAACGTTGTTGCCATTGCTACAGGCATCGTGGTGTCACGCTC
GTCGTTTGGTATGGCTTCATTCAGCTCCGGTTCCCAACGATCAAGGCGAGTTACATGATCCCCCATGTTG
TGCAAAAAAGCGGTTAGCTCCTTCGGTCCTCCGATCGTTGTCAGAAGTAAGTTGGCCGCAGTGTTATCAC
TCATGGTTATGGCAGCACTGCATAATTCTCTTACTGTCATGCCATCCGTAAGATGCTTTTCTGTGACTGG
TGAGTACTCAACCAAGTCATTCTGAGAATAGTGTATGCGGCGACCGAGTTGCTCTTGCCCGGCGTCAATA
CGGGATAATACCGCGCCACATAGCAGAACTTTAAAAGTGCTCATCATTGGAAAACGTTCTTCGGGGCGAA
AACTCTCAAGGATCTTACCGCTGTTGAGATCCAGTTCGATGTAACCCACTCGTGCACCCAACTGATCTTC
AGCATCTTTTACTTTCACCAGCGTTTCTGGGTGAGCAAAAACAGGAAGGCAAAATGCCGCAAAAAAGGGA
ATAAGGGCGACACGGAAATGTTGAATACTCATACTCTTCCTTTTTCAATATTATTGAAGCATTTATCAGG
GTTATTGTCTCATGAGCGGATACATATTTGAATGTATTTAGAAAAATAAACAAATAGGGGTTCCGCGCAC
ATTTCCCCGAAAAGTGCCACCTGACGTCTAAGAAACCATTATTATCATGACATTAACCTATAAAAATAGG
CGTATCACGAGGCCCTTTCGTCTCGCGCGTTTCGGTGATGACGGTGAAAACCTCTGACACATGCAGCTCC
CGGAGACGGTCACAGCTTGTCTGTAAGCGGATGCCGGGAGCAGACAAGCCCGTCAGGGCGCGTCAGCGGG
TGTTGGCGGGTGTCGGGGCTGGCTTAACTATGCGGCATCAGAGCAGATTGTACTGAGAGTGCACCATATG
CGGTGTGAAATACCGCACAGATGCGTAAGGAGAAAATACCGCATCAGGCGCCATTCGCCATTCAGGCTGC
GCAACTGTTGGGAAGGGCGATCGGTGCGGGCCTCTTCGCTATTACGCCAGCTGGCGAAAGGGGGATGTGC
TGCAAGGCGATTAAGTTGGGTAACGCCAGGGTTT
