>Addgene plasmid #17923 | pMT-puro | addgene partial sequence | sequence record 23817 | 17923 with lac_promoter
CAGCTATGACCATGATTACGCCAAGCTTGCATGCCTGCAGGTCGACTGATCATAATCAGCCATACCACAT
TTGTAGAGGTTTTACTTGCTTTAAAAAACCTCCCACACCTCCCCCTGAACCTGAAACATAAAATGAATGC
AATTGTTGTTGTTCTAGAGGATCCGGTGCGTGGTGGTTTCATGCTTCTGGGAACGGCAAATGGGTTTAGG
ATTGGGAACCCCTCATCATCTGTTGGAATATACTATTCAACCTACAAAAGTAACGTTAAACAACACTACT
TTATATTTGATATGAATGGCCACACCTTTTATGCCATAAAACATATTGTAAGAGAATACCACTCTTTTTA
TTCCTTCTTTCCTTCTTGTACGTTTTTTGCTGTAAGTAGGTCGTGGTGCTGGTGTTGCAGTTGAAATAAC
TTAAAATATAAATCATAAAACTCAAACATAAACTTGACTATTTATTTATTTATTAAGAAAGGAAATATAA
ATTATAAATTACAACAGATCCCCCGGGCTGCAGGAATTCGATAGCTTGCATGCCTGCAGGTCGGCCGCCA
CGACCGGTGCCGCCACCATCCCCTGACCCACGCCCCTGACCCCTCACAAGGAGACGACCTTCCATGACCG
AGTACAAGCCCACGGTGCGCCTCGCCACCCGCGACGACGTCCCCCGGGCCGTACGCACCCTCGCCGCCGC
GTTCGCCGACTACCCCGCCACGCGCCACACCGTCGACCCGGACCGCCACATCGAGCGGGTCACCGAGCTG
CAAGAACTCTTCCTCACGCGCGTCGGGCTCGACATCGGCAAGGTGTGGGTCGCGGACGACGGCGCCGCGG
TGGCGGTCTGGACCACGCCGGAGAGCGTCGAAGCGGGGGCGGTGTTCGCCGAGATCGGCCC
