>Addgene plasmid #17923 | pMT-puro | addgene partial sequence | sequence record 55214 | Puro-F 5'-GCAACCTCCCTTCTACGAGC-3'
GTCGAGGTGCCCGAAGGACCGCGCACCTGGTGCATGACCCGCAAGCCCGGTGCCTGACGCCCGCCCCACG
ACCCGCAGCGCCCGACCGAAAGGAGCGCACGACCCCATGGCTCCGACCGAAGCCACCCGGGGCGGCCCCG
CCGACCCCGCACCCGCCCCCGAGGCCCACCGACTCTAGAACTTGTTTATTGCAGCTTATAATGGTTACAA
ATAAAGCAATAGCATCACAAATTTCACAAATAAAGCATTTTTTTCACTGCATTCTAGTTGTGGTTTGTCC
AAACTCATCAATGTATCTTATCATGTCTGGATCTTAGAAGGCACAGTCGAGGCTGATCAGCGGGTTTAAA
CTCAATGGTGATGGTGATGATGACCGGTACGCGTAGAATCGAGACCGAGGAGAGGGTTAGGGATAGGCTT
ACCTTCGAAGGGCCCTCTAGACTCGAGCGGCCGCCACTGTGCTGGATATCTGCAGAATTCCACCACACTG
GACTAGTAGGTACCCCGATCTAGATCCCCCCTTTAGTTGCACTGAGATGATTCACTTGATTTTGCTGCTG
ACCACAACTGATGCACATTGGCCAGATGCTCTCGGTTTTATACATTTTGGAAACGCGGCTTTACACACGG
GTCTTTCGTTCGATTCACCTCTTTTGCACACGCCGGCCGGCTCCAAATTCGAGTGGAGACGTGTGCAGAA
GCTTTTGTTCTGCCCGCGAAGAATTGGTTCGGTTCTCCACTTTGGGGACTTGTATGGGATGCAAAGCTCT
TGGTGGGGCACATGGGGCATGCGCAGGCACTCTTACTTGCGTACCACATATGTATGGGGGTGGCGGTGGG
CGGTGGGGGGCCGGAGTTCTGGGTCTCTTATCGGAACCAGAGGATAGGACGGCCTGCAGCAAAGAGCTAG
TCACATCGGGCACCACATCCTGTCCTGCAACGAATTAAT
