>Addgene plasmid #17923 | pMT-puro | addgene partial sequence | sequence record 55218 | MT-Forward 5'-CATCTCAGTGCAACTAAA-3'
GCACAGTGGCGGCCGCTCGAGTCTAGAGGGCCCTTCGAAGGTAAGCCTATCCCTAACCCTCTCCTCGGTC
TCGATTCTACGCGTACCGGTCATCATCACCATCACCATTGAGTTTAAACCCGCTGATCAGCCTCGACTGT
GCCTTCTAAGATCCAGACATGATAAGATACATTGATGAGTTTGGACAAACCACAACTAGAATGCAGTGAA
AAAAATGCTTTATTTGTGAAATTTGTGATGCTATTGCTTTATTTGTAACCATTATAAGCTGCAATAAACA
AGTTCTAGAGTCGGTGGGCCTCGGGGGCGGGTGCGGGGTCGGCGGGGCCGCCCCGGGTGGCTTCGGTCGG
AGCCATGGGGTCGTGCGCTCCTTTCGGTCGGGCGCTGCGGGTCGTGGGGCGGGCGTCAGGCACCGGGCTT
GCGGGTCATGCACCAGGTGCGCGGTCCTTCGGGCACCTCGACGTCGGCGGTGACGGTGAAGCCGAGCCGC
TCGTAGAAGGGGAGGTTGCGGGGCGCGGAGGTCTCCAGGAAGGCGGGCACCCCGGCGCGCTCGGCCGCCT
CCACTCCGGGGAGCACGACGGCGCTGCCCAGACCCTTGCCCTGGTGGTCGGGCGAGACGCCGACGGTGGC
CAGGAACCACGCGGGCTCCTTGGGCCGGTGCGGCGCCAGGAGGCCTTCCATCTGTTGCTGCGCGGCCAGC
CGGGAACCGCTCAACTCGGCCATGCGCGGGCCGATCTCGGCGAACACCGCCCCCGCTTCGACGCTCTCCG
GCGTGGTCCAGACCGCCACCGCGGCGCCGTCGTCCGCGACCCACACCTTGCCGATGTCGAGCCCGACGCG
CGTGA
